>Addgene plasmid #19719 | pBabe puro RalA Q75L | addgene full sequence | sequence record 257616 | Addgene NGS Result
CTGCAGCCTGAATATGGGCCAAACAGGATATCTGTGGTAAGCAGTTCCTGCCCCGGCTCAGGGCCAAGAA
CAGATGGAACAGCTGAATATGGGCCAAACAGGATATCTGTGGTAAGCAGTTCCTGCCCCGGCTCAGGGCC
AAGAACAGATGGTCCCCAGATGCGGTCCAGCCCTCAGCAGTTTCTAGAGAACCATCAGATGTTTCCAGGG
TGCCCCAAGGACCTGAAATGACCCTGTGCCTTATTTGAACTAACCAATCAGTTCGCTTCTCGCTTCTGTT
CGCGCGCTTCTGCTCCCCGAGCTCAATAAAAGAGCCCACAACCCCTCACTCGGGGCGCCAGTCCTCCGAT
TGACTGAGTCGCCCGGGTACCCGTGTATCCAATAAACCCTCTTGCAGTTGCATCCGACTTGTGGTCTCGC
TGTTCCTTGGGAGGGTCTCCTCTGAGTGATTGACTACCCGTCAGCGGGGGTCTTTCATTTGGGGGCTCGT
CCGGGATCGGGAGACCCCTGCCCAGGGACCACCGACCCACCACCGGGAGGCAAGCTGGCCAGCAACTTAT
CTGTGTCTGTCCGATTGTCTAGTGTCTATGACTGATTTTATGCGCCTGCGTCGGTACTAGTTAGCTAACT
AGCTCTGTATCTGGCGGACCCGTGGTGGAACTGACGAGTTCTGAACACCCGGCCGCAACCCTGGGAGACG
TCCCAGGGACTTTGGGGGCCGTTTTTGTGGCCCGACCTGAGGAAGGGAGTCGATGTGGAATCCGACCCCG
TCAGGATATGTGGTTCTGGTAGGAGACGAGAACCTAAAACAGTTCCCGCCTCCGTCTGAATTTTTGCTTT
CGGTTTGGAACCGAAGCCGCGCGTCTTGTCTGCTGCAGCGCTGCAGCATCGTTCTGTGTTGTCTCTGTCT
GACTGTGTTTCTGTATTTGTCTGAAAATTAGGGCCAGACTGTTACCACTCCCTTAAGTTTGACCTTAGGT
CACTGGAAAGATGTCGAGCGGATCGCTCACAACCAGTCGGTAGATGTCAAGAAGAGACGTTGGGTTACCT
TCTGCTCTGCAGAATGGCCAACCTTTAACGTCGGATGGCCGCGAGACGGCACCTTTAACCGAGACCTCAT
CACCCAGGTTAAGATCAAGGTCTTTTCACCTGGCCCGCATGGACACCCAGACCAGGTCCCCTACATCGTG
ACCTGGGAAGCCTTGGCTTTTGACCCCCCTCCCTGGGTCAAGCCCTTTGTACACCCTAAGCCTCCGCCTC
CTCTTCCTCCATCCGCCCCGTCTCTCCCCCTTGAACCTCCTCGTTCGACCCCGCCTCGATCCTCCCTTTA
TCCAGCCCTCACTCCTTCTCTAGGCGCCGGCCGGATCCACCATGGTCGACTACCTAGCAAATAAGCCCAA
GGGTCAGAATTCTTTGGCTTTACACAAAGTCATCATGGTGGGCAGTGGTGGCGTGGGCAAGTCAGCTCTG
ACTCTACAGTTCATGTACGATGAGTTTGTGGAGGACTATGAGCCTACCAAAGCAGACAGCTATCGGAAGA
AGGTAGTGCTAGATGGGGAGGAAGTCCAGATCGATATCTTAGATACAGCTGGGCTGGAGGACTACGCTGC
AATTAGAGACAACTACTTCCGAAGTGGGGAGGGGTTCCTCTGTGTTTTCTCTATTACAGAAATGGAATCC
TTTGCAGCTACAGCTGACTTCAGGGAGCAGATTTTAAGAGTAAAAGAAGATGAGAATGTTCCATTTCTAC
TGGTTGGTAACAAATCAGATTTAGAAGATAAAAGACAGGTTTCTGTAGAAGAGGCAAAAAACAGAGCTGA
GCAGTGGAATGTTAACTACGTGGAAACATCTGCTAAAACACGAGCTAATGTTGACAAGGTATTTTTTGAT
TTAATGAGAGAAATTCGAGCGAGAAAGATGGAAGACAGCAAAGAAAAGAATGGAAAAAAGAAGAGGAAAA
GTTTAGCCAAGAGAATCAGAGAAAGATGCTGCATTTTATAACTCGACCCTGTGGAATGTGTGTCAGTTAG
GGTGTGGAAAGTCCCCAGGCTCCCCAGCAGGCAGAAGTATGCAAAGCATGCATCTCAATTAGTCAGCAAC
CAGGTGTGGAAAGTCCCCAGGCTCCCCAGCAGGCAGAAGTATGCAAAGCATGCATCTCAATTAGTCAGCA
ACCATAGTCCCGCCCCTAACTCCGCCCATCCCGCCCCTAACTCCGCCCAGTTCCGCCCATTCTCCGCCCC
ATGGCTGACTAATTTTTTTTATTTATGCAGAGGCCGAGGCCGCCTCGGCCTCTGAGCTATTCCAGAAGTA
GTGAGGAGGCTTTTTTGGAGGCCTAGGCTTTTGCAAAAAGCTTACCATGACCGAGTACAAGCCCACGGTG
CGCCTCGCCACCCGCGACGACGTCCCCAGGGCCGTACGCACCCTCGCCGCCGCGTTCGCCGACTACCCCG
CCACGCGCCACACCGTCGATCCGGACCGCCACATCGAGCGGGTCACCGAGCTGCAAGAACTCTTCCTCAC
GCGCGTCGGGCTCGACATCGGCAAGGTGTGGGTCGCGGACGACGGCGCCGCGGTGGCGGTCTGGACCACG
CCGGAGAGCGTCGAAGCGGGGGCGGTGTTCGCCGAGATCGGCCCGCGCATGGCCGAGTTGAGCGGTTCCC
GGCTGGCCGCGCAGCAACAGATGGAAGGCCTCCTGGCGCCGCACCGGCCCAAGGAGCCCGCGTGGTTCCT
GGCCACCGTCGGCGTCTCGCCCGACCACCAGGGCAAGGGTCTGGGCAGCGCCGTCGTGCTCCCCGGAGTG
GAGGCGGCCGAGCGCGCCGGGGTGCCCGCCTTCCTGGAGACCTCCGCGCCCCGCAACCTCCCCTTCTACG
AGCGGCTCGGCTTCACCGTCACCGCCGACGTCGAGGTGCCCGAAGGACCGCGCACCTGGTGCATGACCCG
CAAGCCCGGTGCCTGACGCCCGCCCCACGACCCGCAGCGCCCGACCGAAAGGAGCGCACGACCCCATGCA
TCGATAAAATAAAAGATTTTATTTAGTCTCCAGAAAAAGGGGGGAATGAAAGACCCCACCTGTAGGTTTG
GCAAGCTAGCTTAAGTAACGCCATTTTGCAAGGCATGGAAAAATACATAACTGAGAATAGAGAAGTTCAG
ATCAAGGTCAGGAACAGATGGAACAGCTGAATATGGGCCAAACAGGATATCTGTGGTAAGCAGTTCCTGC
CCCGGCTCAGGGCCAAGAACAGATGGAACAGCTGAATATGGGCCAAACAGGATATCTGTGGTAAGCAGTT
CCTGCCCCGGCTCAGGGCCAAGAACAGATGGTCCCCAGATGCGGTCCAGCCCTCAGCAGTTTCTAGAGAA
CCATCAGATGTTTCCAGGGTGCCCCAAGGACCTGAAATGACCCTGTGCCTTATTTGAACTAACCAATCAG
TTCGCTTCTCGCTTCTGTTCGCGCGCTTCTGCTCCCCGAGCTCAATAAAAGAGCCCACAACCCCTCACTC
GGGGCGCCAGTCCTCCGATTGACTGAGTCGCCCGGGTACCCGTGTATCCAATAAACCCTCTTGCAGTTGC
ATCCGACTTGTGGTCTCGCTGTTCCTTGGGAGGGTCTCCTCTGAGTGATTGACTACCCGTCAGCGGGGGT
CTTTCACATGCAGCATGTATCAAAATTAATTTGGTTTTTTTTCTTAAGTATTTACATTAAATGGCCATAG
TTGCATTAATGAATCGGCCAACGCGCGGGGAGAGGCGGTTTGCGTATTGGGCGCTCTTCCGCTTCCTCGC
TCACTGACTCGCTGCGCTCGGTCGTTCGGCTGCGGCGAGCGGTATCAGCTCACTCAAAGGCGGTAATACG
GTTATCCACAGAATCAGGGGATAACGCAGGAAAGAACATGTGAGCAAAAGGCCAGCAAAAGGCCAGGAAC
CGTAAAAAGGCCGCGTTGCTGGCGTTTTTCCATAGGCTCCGCCCCCCTGACGAGCATCACAAAAATCGAC
GCTCAAGTCAGAGGTGGCGAAACCCGACAGGACTATAAAGATACCAGGCGTTTCCCCCTGGAAGCTCCCT
CGTGCGCTCTCCTGTTCCGACCCTGCCGCTTACCGGATACCTGTCCGCCTTTCTCCCTTCGGGAAGCGTG
GCGCTTTCTCATAGCTCACGCTGTAGGTATCTCAGTTCGGTGTAGGTCGTTCGCTCCAAGCTGGGCTGTG
TGCACGAACCCCCCGTTCAGCCCGACCGCTGCGCCTTATCCGGTAACTATCGTCTTGAGTCCAACCCGGT
AAGACACGACTTATCGCCACTGGCAGCAGCCACTGGTAACAGGATTAGCAGAGCGAGGTATGTAGGCGGT
GCTACAGAGTTCTTGAAGTGGTGGCCTAACTACGGCTACACTAGAAGAACAGTATTTGGTATCTGCGCTC
TGCTGAAGCCAGTTACCTTCGGAAAAAGAGTTGGTAGCTCTTGATCCGGCAAACAAACCACCGCTGGTAG
CGGTGGTTTTTTTGTTTGCAAGCAGCAGATTACGCGCAGAAAAAAAGGATCTCAAGAAGATCCTTTGATC
TTTTCTACGGGGTCTGACGCTCAGTGGAACGAAAACTCACGTTAAGGGATTTTGGTCATGAGATTATCAA
AAAGGATCTTCACCTAGATCCTTTTGCGGCCGCAAATCAATCTAAAGTATATATGAGTAAACTTGGTCTG
ACAGTTACCAATGCTTAATCAGTGAGGCACCTATCTCAGCGATCTGTCTATTTCGTTCATCCATAGTTGC
CTGACTCCCCGTCGTGTAGATAACTACGATACGGGAGGGCTTACCATCTGGCCCCAGTGCTGCAATGATA
CCGCGAGACCCACGCTCACCGGCTCCAGATTTATCAGCAATAAACCAGCCAGCCGGAAGGGCCGAGCGCA
GAAGTGGTCCTGCAACTTTATCCGCCTCCATCCAGTCTATTAATTGTTGCCGGGAAGCTAGAGTAAGTAG
TTCGCCAGTTAATAGTTTGCGCAACGTTGTTGCCATTGCTACAGGCATCGTGGTGTCACGCTCGTCGTTT
GGTATGGCTTCATTCAGCTCCGGTTCCCAACGATCAAGGCGAGTTACATGATCCCCCATGTTGTGCAAAA
AAGCGGTTAGCTCCTTCGGTCCTCCGATCGTTGTCAGAAGTAAGTTGGCCGCAGTGTTATCACTCATGGT
TATGGCAGCACTGCATAATTCTCTTACTGTCATGCCATCCGTAAGATGCTTTTCTGTGACTGGTGAGTAC
TCAACCAAGTCATTCTGAGAATAGTGTATGCGGCGACCGAGTTGCTCTTGCCCGGCGTCAATACGGGATA
ATACCGCGCCACATAGCAGAACTTTAAAAGTGCTCATCATTGGAAAACGTTCTTCGGGGCGAAAACTCTC
AAGGATCTTACCGCTGTTGAGATCCAGTTCGATGTAACCCACTCGTGCACCCAACTGATCTTCAGCATCT
TTTACTTTCACCAGCGTTTCTGGGTGAGCAAAAACAGGAAGGCAAAATGCCGCAAAAAAGGGAATAAGGG
CGACACGGAAATGTTGAATACTCATACTCTTCCTTTTTCAATATTATTGAAGCATTTATCAGGGTTATTG
TCTCATGAGCGGATACATATTTGAATGTATTTAGAAAAATAAACAAATAGGGGTTCCGCGCACATTTCCC
CGAAAAGTGCCAC
Features (pLannotate 1.2.2; 12 found; start..end, strand, type, name):
      8..477     +  LTR            LTR: long terminal repeat from Moloney murine leukemia virus
    601..875     +  misc_feature   MESV Ψ (fragment): packaging signal of murine embryonic stem cell virus
    942..1358    +  CDS            gag (truncated): truncated Moloney murine leukemia virus (MMLV) gag gene lacking the start codon
   1387..1998    +  CDS            RALA: RALA_HUMAN - Also known as RAL. Experimental evidence at protein level: Swiss-Prot protein existence level 1. Multifunctional GTPase involved in a variety of cellular processes including gene expression, cell migration, cell proliferation, oncogenic transformation and membrane trafficking. Accomplishes its multiple functions by interacting with distinct downstream effectors. Acts as a GTP sensor for GTP-dependent exocytosis of dense core vesicles. The RALA-exocyst complex regulates integrin- dependent membrane raft exocytosis and growth signaling (PubMed:20005108). Key regulator of LPAR1 signa
   2018..2347    +  promoter       SV40 promoter: SV40 enhancer and early promoter
   2357..2956    +  CDS            PuroR: puromycin N-acetyltransferase; pac from Streptomyces alboniger; confers resistance to puromycin
   3055..3176    +  LTR            3' LTR (ΔU3) (fragment): self-inactivating 3' long terminal repeat (LTR) from Moloney murine leukemia virus
   3177..3646    +  LTR            LTR: long terminal repeat from Moloney murine leukemia virus
   3712..3764    -  CDS            lacI (fragment): lac repressor; lacI; The lac repressor binds to the lac operator to inhibit transcription in E. coli. This inhibition can be relieved by adding lactose or isopropyl-β-D-thiogalactopyranoside (IPTG).
   3947..4535    -  rep_origin     ori: high-copy-number ColE1/pMB1/pBR322/pUC origin of replication
   4695..5555    -  CDS            AmpR: β-lactamase; bla; confers resistance to ampicillin, carbenicillin, and related antibiotics
   5556..5660    -  promoter       AmpR promoter: bla
