[The description below was written by a language model from this plasmid's Addgene catalogue record and pLannotate feature annotations shown in this document.]
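Description:
pBabe puro RalA Q75L is a Moloney murine leukemia virus-based retroviral expression vector built on the pBabe backbone, designed for stable delivery of a mutant human RalA GTPase into mammalian cells. In bacteria it is maintained through a high-copy ColE1/pUC-type origin and selected with ampicillin via the β-lactamase gene and its native promoter. The retroviral portion is bounded by MMLV long terminal repeats and includes a packaging signal followed by a truncated gag segment lacking its start codon, which together allow the genomic transcript to be encapsidated when the plasmid is introduced into a packaging cell line that supplies the viral proteins in trans. A short stretch annotated as a self-inactivating ΔU3 LTR fragment sits directly next to the full 3' LTR; this most likely reflects an annotation overlap and does not indicate a self-inactivating design.

The insert, cloned between BamHI and XhoI sites downstream of gag, is a roughly 630 bp human RALA coding sequence carrying a glutamine-to-leucine substitution at position 75, which abolishes GTPase activity and locks the protein in a constitutively active state. The record notes that it corresponds to the long splice variant, which differs from the short form at the extreme 5' end of the gene. No dedicated promoter precedes the insert, so expression is driven from the 5' LTR, as is standard for pBabe vectors. Downstream, an SV40 enhancer/early promoter drives puromycin N-acetyltransferase, allowing selection of transduced cells with puromycin. The associated work examined the distinct contributions of RalA and RalB to malignant growth of human pancreatic carcinoma cells, and the construct suits studies that need stable expression of activated RalA to probe Ral signalling, transformation and tumour growth.
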