Addgene plasmid #19719: pBabe puro RalA Q75L
Depositing lab: Channing Der. Depositing organization: University of North Carolina at Chapel Hill. Publication: Divergent roles for RalA and RalB in malignant growth of human pancreatic carcinoma cells. Lim KH, O'Hayer K, Adam SJ, Kendall SD, Campbell PM, Der CJ, Counter CM. Curr Biol. 2006 Dec 19. 16(24):2385-94. 10.1016/j.cub.2006.10.023 PubMed 17174914.
Backbone
  Vector backbone: pBabe
  Backbone size w/o insert (bp): 5169
  Vector type: Mammalian Expression, Retroviral
  Selectable markers: Puromycin
Growth in bacteria
  Bacterial resistance: Ampicillin, 100 μg/mL
  Growth temperature: 37°C
  Growth strain: DH5alpha
  Copy number: Unknown
Gene/Insert
  Gene/Insert name: V-ral simian leukemia viral oncogene homolog A (alt name: RalA)
  Species: H. sapiens (human)
  Insert size (bp): 630
  Mutation: GTPase deficient & constitutively active Glutamine to Leucine at a.a. position 75. NOTE: long splice variant with 3bp deletion and 12bp insertion at 5' of gene. Long Sp. Variant: MVDYLAN Short Sp. Variant: MAAN
  GenBank ID: NM_005402
  Entrez Gene: RALA (a.k.a. HINCONS, RAL)
  Cloning method: Restriction Enzyme; 5′ cloning site BamHI (not destroyed); 3′ cloning site XhoI (unknown if destroyed)
  Sequencing primers: 5′ pBabe 5'
Terms and licenses: Academic/Nonprofit Terms; Industry Terms: Not Available to Industry
How to cite: pBabe puro RalA Q75L was a gift from Channing Der (Addgene plasmid # 19719 ; http://n2t.net/addgene:19719 ; RRID:Addgene_19719)
