>Addgene plasmid #19719 | pBabe puro RalA Q75L | addgene partial sequence | sequence record 25388 | 19719 with pBABE-5
CGANTACCTAGCANATAAGCCCAAGGGTCAGAATTCTTTGGCTTTACACAAAGTCATCATGGTGGGCAGT
GGTGGCGTGGGCAAGTCAGCTCTGACTCTACAGTTCATGTACGATGAGTTTGTGGAGGACTATGAGCCTA
CCAAAGCAGACAGCTATCGGAAGAAGGTAGTGCTAGATGGGGAGGAAGTCCAGATCGATATCTTAGATAC
NGCTGGGCTGGNNGACTACGCTGCAATTAGAGACNACTACNTCNGAAGTGGGGAGGGGTTCCTCTGNGNT
TTCTCTATTACAGAAATGNNATCCTTTGCANCTACNGCTGACTTNNNGGGAGCANATTTAANANTAAANN
NANNNGANNATGNTNCNNTTNCTNCNGG
